>Addgene plasmid #49580 | Arf1T31N-EGFP | depositor full sequence | sequence record 74226 | Arf1T31N-EGFP sequence 5268 bps
TAGTTATTAATAGTAATCAATTACGGGGTCATTAGTTCATAGCCCATATATGGAGTTCCGCGTTACATAA
CTTACGGTAAATGGCCCGCCTGGCTGACCGCCCAACGACCCCCGCCCATTGACGTCAATAATGACGTATG
TTCCCATAGTAACGCCAATAGGGACTTTCCATTGACGTCAATGGGTGGAGTATTTACGGTAAACTGCCCA
CTTGGCAGTACATCAAGTGTATCATATGCCAAGTACGCCCCCTATTGACGTCAATGACGGTAAATGGCCC
GCCTGGCATTATGCCCAGTACATGACCTTATGGGACTTTCCTACTTGGCAGTACATCTACGTATTAGTCA
TCGCTATTACCATGGTGATGCGGTTTTGGCAGTACATCAATGGGCGTGGATAGCGGTTTGACTCACGGGG
ATTTCCAAGTCTCCACCCCATTGACGTCAATGGGAGTTTGTTTTGGCACCAAAATCAACGGGACTTTCCA
AAATGTCGTAACAACTCCGCCCCATTGACGCAAATGGGCGGTAGGCGTGTACGGTGGGAGGTCTATATAA
GCAGAGCTGGTTTAGTGAACCGTCAGATCCGCTAGCGCTACCGGACTCAGATCTCGAGCTCAAGCTTCGA
ATTCATGGGGAACATCTTCGCCAACCTCTTCAAGGGCCTTTTTGGCAAAAAAGAAATGCGCATCCTCATG
GTGGGCCTGGATGCTGCAGGGAAGAACACGATCCTCTACAAGCTTAAGCTGGGTGAGATCGTGACCACCA
TTCCCACCATAGGCTTCAACGTGGAAACCGTGGAGTACAAGAACATCAGCTTCACTGTGTGGGACGTGGG
TGGCCAGGACAAGATCCGGCCCCTGTGGCGCCACTACTTCCAGAACACACAAGGCCTGATCTTCGTGGTG
GACAGCAATGACAGAGAGCGTGTGAACGAGGCCCGTGAGGAGCTCATGAGGATGCTGGCCGAGGACGAGC
TCCGGGATGCTGTCCTCCTGGTGTTCGCCAACAAGCAGGACCTCCCCAACGCCATGAATGCGGCCGAGAT
CACAGACAAGCTGGGGCTGCACTCACTACGCCACAGGAACTGGTACATTCAGGCCACCTGCGCCACCAGC
GGCGACGGGCTCTATGAAGGACTGGACTGGCTGTCCAATCAGCTCCGGAACCAGAAGGTCGACGGTACCG
CGGGCCCGGGATCCATCGCCACCATGGTGAGCAAGGGCGAGGAGCTGTTCACCGGGGTGGTGCCCATCCT
GGTCGAGCTGGACGGCGACGTAAACGGCCACAAGTTCAGCGTGTCCGGCGAGGGCGAGGGCGATGCCACC
TACGGCAAGCTGACCCTGAAGTTCATCTGCACCACCGGCAAGCTGCCCGTGCCCTGGCCCACCCTCGTGA
CCACCCTGACCTACGGCGTGCAGTGCTTCAGCCGCTACCCCGACCACATGAAGCAGCACGACTTCTTCAA
GTCCGCCATGCCCGAAGGCTACGTCCAGGAGCGCACCATCTTCTTCAAGGACGACGGCAACTACAAGACC
CGCGCCGAGGTGAAGTTCGAGGGCGACACCCTGGTGAACCGCATCGAGCTGAAGGGCATCGACTTCAAGG
AGGACGGCAACATCCTGGGGCACAAGCTGGAGTACAACTACAACAGCCACAACGTCTATATCATGGCCGA
CAAGCAGAAGAACGGCATCAAGGTGAACTTCAAGATCCGCCACAACATCGAGGACGGCAGCGTGCAGCTC
GCCGACCACTACCAGCAGAACACCCCCATCGGCGACGGCCCCGTGCTGCTGCCCGACAACCACTACCTGA
GCACCCAGTCCGCCCTGAGCAAAGACCCCAACGAGAAGCGCGATCACATGGTCCTGCTGGAGTTCGTGAC
CGCCGCCGGGATCACTCTCGGCATGGACGAGCTGTACAAGTAAAGCGGCCGCGACTCTAGATCATAATCA
GCCATACCACATTTGTAGAGGTTTTACTTGCTTTAAAAAACCTCCCACACCTCCCCCTGAACCTGAAACA
TAAAATGAATGCAATTGTTGTTGTTAACTTGTTTATTGCAGCTTATAATGGTTACAAATAAAGCAATAGC
ATCACAAATTTCACAAATAAAGCATTTTTTTCACTGCATTCTAGTTGTGGTTTGTCCAAACTCATCAATG
TATCTTAAGGCGTAAATTGTAAGCGTTAATATTTTGTTAAAATTCGCGTTAAATTTTTGTTAAATCAGCT
CATTTTTTAACCAATAGGCCGAAATCGGCAAAATCCCTTATAAATCAAAAGAATAGACCGAGATAGGGT
[37 nt withheld, positions 2310-2346]
AAAGAACGTGGACTCCAACGTCAAAGG
[49 nt withheld, positions 2374-2422]
T
[91 nt withheld, positions 2424-2514]
G
[124 nt withheld, positions 2516-2639]
CAGGTGGCACTTTTCGGGGAAATGTGCGCGGAACCCCTATTTGTTTATTTTTCTAAATACATTCAAATAT
GTATCCGCTCATGAGACAATAACCCTGATAAATGCTTCAATAATATTGAAAAAGGAAGAGTCCTGAGGCG
GAAAGAACCAGCTGTGGAATGTGTGTCAGTTAGGGTGTGGAAAGTCCCCAGGCTCCCCAGCAGGCAGAAG
TATGCAAAGCATGCATCTCAATTAGTCAGCAACCAGGTGTGGAAAGTCCCCAGGCTCCCCAGCAGGCAGA
AGTATGCAAAGCATGCATCTCAATTAGTCAGCAACCATAGTCCCGCCCCTAACTCCGCCCATCCCGCCCC
TAACTCCGCCCAGTTCCGCCCATTCTCCGCCCCATGGCTGACTAATTTTTTTTATTTATGCAGAGGCCGA
GGCCGCCTCGGCCTCTGAGCTATTCCAGAAGTAGTGAGGAGGCTTTTTTGGAGGCCTAGGCTTTTGCAAA
GATCGATCAAGAGACAGGATGAGGATCGTTTCGCATGATTGAACAAGATGGATTGCACGCAGGTTCTCCG
GCCGCTTGGGTGGAGAGGCTATTCGGCTATGACTGGGCACAACAGACAATCGGCTGCTCTGATGCCGCCG
TGTTCCGGCTGTCAGCGCAGGGGCGCCCGGTTCTTTTTGTCAAGACCGACCTGTCCGGTGCCCTGAATGA
ACTGCAAGACGAGGCAGCGCGGCTATCGTGGCTGGCCACGACGGGCGTTCCTTGCGCAGCTGTGCTCGAC
GTTGTCACTGAAGCGGGAAGGGACTGGCTGCTATTGGGCGAAGTGCCGGGGCAGGATCTCCTGTCATCTC
ACCTTGCTCCTGCCGAGAAAGTATCCATCATGGCTGATGCAATGCGGCGGCTGCATACGCTTGATCCGGC
TACCTGCCCATTCGACCACCAAGCGAAACATCGCATCGAGCGAGCACGTACTCGGATGGAAGCCGGTCTT
GTCGATCAGGATGATCTGGACGAAGAGCATCAGGGGCTCGCGCCAGCCGAACTGTTCGCCAGGCTCAAGG
CGAGCATGCCCGACGGCGAGGATCTCGTCGTGACCCATGGCGATGCCTGCTTGCCGAATATCATGGTGGA
AAATGGCCGCTTTTCTGGATTCATCGACTGTGGCCGGCTGGGTGTGGCGGACCGCTATCAGGACATAGCG
TTGGCTACCCGTGATATTGCTGAAGAGCTTGGCGGCGAATGGGCTGACCGCTTCCTCGTGCTTTACGGTA
TCGCCGCTCCCGATTCGCAGCGCATCGCCTTCTATCGCCTTCTTGACGAGTTCTTCTGAGCGGGACTCTG
GGGTTCGAAATGACCGACCAAGCGACGCCCAACCTGCCATCACGAGATTTCGATTCCACCGCCGCCTTCT
ATGAAAGGTTGGGCTTCGGAATCGTTTTCCGGGACGCCGGCTGGATGATCCTCCAGCGCGGGGATCTCAT
GCTGGAGTTCTTCGCCCACCCTAGGGGGAGGCTAACTGAAACACGGAAGGAGACAATACCGGAAGGAACC
CGCGCTATGACGGCAATAAAAAGACAGAATAAAACGCACGGTGTTGGGTCGTTTGTTCATAAACGCGGGG
TTCGGTCCCAGGGCTGGCACTCTGTCGATACCCCACCGAGACCCCATTGGGGCCAATACGCCCGCGTTTC
TTCCTTTTCCCCACCCCACCCCCCAAGTTCGGGTGAAGGCCCAGGGCTCGCAGCCAACGTCGGGGCGGCA
GGCCCTGCCATAGCCTCAGGTTACTCATATATACTTTAGATTGATTTAAAACTTCATTTTTAATTTAAAA
GGATCTAGGTGAAGATCCTTTTTGATAATCTCATGACCAAAATCCCTTAACGTGAGTTTTCGTTCCACTG
AGCGTCAGACCCCGTAGAAAAGATCAAAGGATCTTCTTGAGATCCTTTTTTTCTGCGCGTAATCTGCTGC
TTGCAAACAAAAAAACCACCGCTACCAGCGGTGGTTTGTTTGCCGGATCAAGAGCTACCAACTCTTTTTC
CGAAGGTAACTGGCTTCAGCAGAGCGCAGATACCAAATACTGTCCTTCTAGTGTAGCCGTAGTTAGGCCA
CCACTTCAAGAACTCTGTAGCACCGCCTACATACCTCGCTCTGCTAATCCTGTTACCAGTGGCTGCTGCC
AGTGGCGATAAGTCGTGTCTTACCGGGTTGGACTCAAGACGATAGTTACCGGATAAGGCGCAGCGGTCGG
GCTGAACGGGGGGTTCGTGCACACAGCCCAGCTTGGAGCGAACGACCTACACCGAACTGAGATACCTACA
GCGTGAGCTATGAGAAAGCGCCACGCTTCCCGAAGGGAGAAAGGCGGACAGGTATCCGGTAAGCGGCAGG
GTCGGAACAGGAGAGCGCACGAGGGAGCTTCCAGGGGGAAACGCCTGGTATCTTTATAGTCCTGTCGGGT
TTCGCCACCTCTGACTTGAGCGTCGATTTTTGTGATGCTCGTCAGGGGGGCGGAGCCTATGGAAAAACGC
CAGCAACGCGGCCTTTTTACGGTTCCTGGCCTTTTGCTGGCCTTTTGCTCACATGTTCTTTCCTGCGTTA
TCCCCTGATTCTGTGGATAACCGTATTACCGCCATGCAT
Features (pLannotate 1.2.2; 16 found; start..end, strand, type, name):
     61..364     +  enhancer       CMV enhancer: human cytomegalovirus immediate early enhancer
    365..568     +  promoter       CMV promoter: human cytomegalovirus (CMV) immediate early promoter
    591..634     +  misc_feature   MCS (fragment): multiple cloning site
    635..1177    +  CDS            ARF1: ARF1_BOVIN - Experimental evidence at protein level: Swiss-Prot protein existence level 1. GTP-binding protein involved in protein trafficking among different compartments. Modulates vesicle budding and uncoating within the Golgi complex. Deactivation induces the redistribution of the entire Golgi complex to the endoplasmic reticulum, suggesting a crucial role in protein trafficking. In its GTP-bound form, its triggers the association with coat proteins with the Golgi membrane. The hydrolysis of ARF1-bound GTP, which is mediated by ARFGAPs proteins, is required for dissociation of coat protein
   1178..1204    +  misc_feature   MCS (fragment): multiple cloning site
   1214..1933    +  CDS            EGFP: the original enhanced GFP (Yang et al., 1996) mammalian codon-optimized
   1950..2033    +  CDS            large T antigen (fragment): large T antigen from SV40 (simian virus 40)
   2056..2177    +  polyA_signal   SV40 poly(A) signal: SV40 polyadenylation signal
   2211..2639    -  rep_origin     f1 ori (sequence partly withheld): f1 bacteriophage origin of replication; arrow indicates direction of (+) strand synthesis
   2666..2770    +  promoter       AmpR promoter: bla
   2772..3129    +  promoter       SV40 promoter: SV40 enhancer and early promoter
   3164..3958    +  CDS            NeoR/KanR: aminoglycoside phosphotransferase from Tn5; aph(3')-II (or nptII); confers resistance to neomycin, kanamycin, and G418 (Geneticin®)
   3979..4131    +  CDS            ble (fragment): BLE_KLEPN - Experimental evidence at protein level: Swiss-Prot protein existence level 1. Binding protein with a strong affinity to the bleomycin family of antibiotics. Binds to CL990; an antimitotic-antibiotic compound. From Klebsiella pneumoniae.
   4190..4237    +  polyA_signal   HSV TK poly(A) signal: herpes simplex virus thymidine kinase polyadenylation signal (Cole and Stacy, 1985)
   4328..4344    -  polyA_signal   bGH poly(A) signal (fragment): bovine growth hormone polyadenylation signal
   4566..5154    +  rep_origin     ori: high-copy-number ColE1/pMB1/pBR322/pUC origin of replication
