[The description below was written by a language model from this plasmid's Addgene catalogue record and pLannotate feature annotations shown in this document.]
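Description:
Arf1T31N-EGFP is a mammalian expression plasmid of about 5.3 kb built on the Clontech EGFP-N3 backbone. It carries human ARF1 with a threonine-to-asparagine substitution at residue 31, fused in frame to EGFP at its C terminus. The roughly 555 bp ARF1 coding sequence was inserted between the EcoRI and SalI sites of the multiple cloning site, and both sites were retained. It derives from a commercially obtained pcDNA3.1-based ARF1 cDNA clone. The automated annotation matched the ARF1 reading frame to a bovine reference protein, whereas the catalogue entry gives the species as human. Transcription of the fusion is driven by the human cytomegalovirus immediate-early enhancer and promoter and is terminated by the SV40 polyadenylation signal downstream of EGFP.

The backbone replicates at high copy in E. coli from a pUC-type ColE1 origin, and it also contains an f1 phage origin for single-stranded DNA production. A single Tn5 aminoglycoside phosphotransferase gene (NeoR/KanR) serves both hosts. A bacterial bla-type promoter drives it for kanamycin selection in E. coli, and the SV40 enhancer/early promoter with an HSV TK polyadenylation signal drives it for G418 selection of transfected mammalian cells. The short large T antigen, ble and bGH poly(A) hits in the annotation are fragments only, and are most likely backbone remnants rather than functional elements.

ARF1 is a small GTPase that regulates coat recruitment and vesicle trafficking at the Golgi, and T31N is generally used as a GDP-locked, dominant-negative form. The EGFP fusion allows the mutant's localisation to be followed by fluorescence microscopy. The associated study examined the recruitment of host proteins involved in phosphatidylinositol-4-phosphate metabolism to the chlamydial inclusion.
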