Addgene plasmid #49580: Arf1T31N-EGFP
Purpose: expresses Arf1T31N in mammalian cells
Depositing lab: Marci Scidmore. Depositing organization: Cornell University. Publication: Multiple host proteins that function in phosphatidylinositol-4-phosphate metabolism are recruited to the chlamydial inclusion. Moorhead AM, Jung JY, Smirnov A, Kaufer S, Scidmore MA. Infect Immun. 2010 May;78(5):1990-2007. doi: 10.1128/IAI.01340-09. Epub 2010 Mar 15. PubMed 20231409.
Backbone
  Vector backbone: EGFP N3
  Backbone manufacturer: Clontech
  Backbone size w/o insert (bp): 4700
  Total vector size (bp): 5200
  Vector type: Mammalian Expression
  Selectable markers: Neomycin (select with G418)
Growth in bacteria
  Bacterial resistance: Kanamycin, 50 μg/mL
  Growth temperature: 37°C
  Growth strain: DH5alpha
  Copy number: High Copy
Gene/Insert
  Gene/Insert name: Arf1T31N
  Species: H. sapiens (human)
  Insert size (bp): 555
  Mutation: Threonine 31 to Asparagine
  GenBank ID: AF493881
  Entrez Gene: ARF1 (a.k.a. PVNH8)
  Promoter: CMV
  Tag / fusion protein: EGFP (C terminal on insert)
  Cloning method: Restriction Enzyme; 5′ cloning site EcoRI (not destroyed); 3′ cloning site SalI (not destroyed)
  Sequencing primers: 5′ EGFP N CGTCGCCGTCCAGCTCGACCAG
Resource information
  A portion of this plasmid was derived from a plasmid made by: Arf1 derived from pCDNA3.1+Arf1 purchased from Missours S&T cDNA resource center
Terms and licenses: Academic/Nonprofit Terms; Industry Terms: Not Available to Industry
How to cite: Arf1T31N-EGFP was a gift from Marci Scidmore (Addgene plasmid # 49580)
