>Addgene plasmid #49580 | Arf1T31N-EGFP | addgene partial sequence | sequence record 76244 | CMV-F 5'-CGCAAATGGGCGGTAGGCGTG-3'
CTATATAAGCAGAGCTGGTTTAGTGAACCGTCAGATCCGCTAGCGCTACCGGACTCAGATCTCGAGCTCA
AGCTTCGAATTCATGGGGAACATCTTCGCCAACCTCTTCAAGGGCCTTTTTGGCAAAAAAGAAATGCGCA
TCCTCATGGTGGGCCTGGATGCTGCAGGGAAGAACACGATCCTCTACAAGCTTAAGCTGGGTGAGATCGT
GACCACCATTCCCACCATAGGCTTCAACGTGGAAACCGTGGAGTACAAGAACATCAGCTTCACTGTGTGG
GACGTGGGTGGCCAGGACAAGATCCGGCCCCTGTGGCGCCACTACTTCCAGAACACACAAGGCCTGATCT
TCGTGGTGGACAGCAATGACAGAGAGCGTGTGAACGAGGCCCGTGAGGAGCTCATGAGGATGCTGGCCGA
GGACGAGCTCCGGGATGCTGTCCTCCTGGTGTTCGCCAACAAGCAGGACCTCCCCAACGCCATGAATGCG
GCCGAGATCACAGACAAGCTGGGGCTGCACTCACTACGCCACAGGAACTGGTACATTCAGGCCACCTGCG
CCACCAGCGGCGACGGGCTCTATGAAGGACTGGACTGGCTGTCCAATCAGCTCCGGAACCAGAAGGTCGA
CGGTACCGCGGGCCCGGGATCCATCGCCACCATGGTGAGCAAGGGCGAGGAGCTGTTCACCGGGGTGGTG
CCCATCCTGGTCGAGCTGGACGGCGACGTAAACGGCCACAAGTTCAGCGTGTCCGGCGAGGGCGAGGGCG
ATGCCACCTACGGCAAGCTGACCCTGAAGTTCATCTGCACCACCGGCAAGCTGCCCGTGCCCTGGCCCAC
CCTCGTGACCACCCTGACCTACGGCGTGCAGTGCTTCAGCCGCTACCCCGACCACATGAAGCAGCACGAC
TTCTTCAAGTCCGCCATGCCCGAAGGCTACGTCCAGGAGCGCACCATCTTCTTCAAGGACGACGGCAACT
ACAAGACCCGCGCCGAG
